Addgene plasmid #64909: pHL 2057
Purpose: (Empty Backbone) AmpR + ColE1 + PLtetO-1::RBS(st7):cro::cII (31 basepairs)::T1 terminator + PLlacO-1::RBS(st7):psu::T1 terminator
Depositing lab: Han Lim. Depositing organization: University of California, Berkeley. Publication: Quantitative characterization of gene regulation by Rho dependent transcription termination. Hussein R, Lee TY, Lim HN. Biochim Biophys Acta. 2015 May 14;1849(8):940-954. doi: 10.1016/j.bbagrm.2015.05.003. PubMed 25982507.
Backbone
  Vector backbone: ColE (from pZ system) + AmpR
  Backbone size (bp): 3000
  Vector type: Bacterial Expression, Synthetic Biology ; E. coli
Growth in bacteria
  Bacterial resistance: Ampicillin, 100 μg/mL
  Growth temperature: 37°C
  Growth strain: XL1 Blue
  Copy number: High Copy
Gene/Insert
  Sequencing primers: 5′ CTCATGA GCGGATACAT ATTTGAA
Resource information
  A portion of this plasmid was derived from a plasmid made by: cro was PCR amplified from a Lambda DNA ladder/HindIII (Promega, Madison, WI, USA), psu is from pNL150 which was generously provided by Dr Richard Calendar (UC Berkeley)
Terms and licenses: Academic/Nonprofit Terms; Industry Terms: Not Available to Industry
How to cite: pHL 2057 was a gift from Han Lim (Addgene plasmid # 64909 ; http://n2t.net/addgene:64909 ; RRID:Addgene_64909)
