[The description below was written by a language model from this plasmid's Addgene catalogue record.]
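Description:
pHL 2057 is a high-copy bacterial expression and synthetic-biology plasmid for E. coli. Its backbone of about 3 kb is taken from the modular pZ vector system and combines a ColE1 origin of replication with an ampicillin resistance marker for propagation and selection. The repository lists it as an empty backbone, but the recorded design contains two independently regulated transcription units. No feature table is provided, so the arrangement described here comes only from the catalogue summary.

The first unit uses the PLtetO-1 promoter, a phage lambda PL derivative carrying tet operators that is repressed by TetR and induced by tetracycline analogues. It drives an st7 ribosome binding site, followed by the lambda cro gene, the first 31 base pairs of cII, and a T1 terminator. The cro sequence was amplified from lambda DNA. In lambda, the cro–cII junction is where the Rho-dependent terminator tR1 lies, which fits the associated study on Rho-dependent termination, although the record does not explicitly name that terminator. The second unit uses PLlacO-1, the LacI-repressed, IPTG-inducible counterpart, to drive an st7 RBS and psu, also ending in a T1 terminator. The psu gene was derived from another plasmid. It encodes the phage P4 polarity suppression protein, which is known as an inhibitor of Rho.

Together, these units should allow transcription through the cro–cII region to be tuned separately from the level of a Rho antagonist. This matches the stated context of quantitatively characterising gene regulation by Rho-dependent transcription termination. The record does not mention a reporter or say what is meant to be inserted into the backbone.
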