>Addgene plasmid #64909 | pHL 2057 | addgene partial sequence | sequence record 112493 | AmpSeq-F 5'-ctcatgagcggatacatatttgaa-3'
GGTTCCGCGCACATTTCCCCGAAAAGTGCCACCTGACGTCTAAGAAACCATTATTATCATGACATTAACC
TATAAAAATAGGCGTATCACGAGGCCCTTTCGTCTTCACCTCGAGTCCCTATCAGTGATAGAGATTGACA
TCCCTATCAGTGATAGAGATACTGGTACCTAAGGAGGAAAAAAAATGGAACAACGCATAACCCTGAAAGA
TTATGCAATGCGCTTTGGGCAAACCAAGACAGCTAAAGATCTCGGCGTATATCAAAGCGCGATCAACAAG
GCCATTCATGCAGGCCGAAAGATTTTTTTAACTATAAACGCTGATGGAAGCGTTTATGCGGAAGAGGTAA
AGCCCTTCCCGAGTAACAAAAAAACAACAGCATAAATAACCCCGCTCTTACACATTCCAGCCCTGAAAAA
GGGCATCAAATTAAACCACACCTATGGTGTATGCATTTATTTGCATACATTCAATCAATTGTTATCTAAG
GAAATACTTACATATGGTTCGTGCAAACAAACGCAACGAGGCTCTATAAGGATCCTATGAAGCTTCATGG
TACGCGTGCTAGAGGCATCAAATAAAACGAAAGGCTCAGTCGAAAGACTGGGCCTTTCGTTTTATCTGTT
GTTTGTCGGTGAACGCTCTCCTGAGTAGGACAAATCCGCCGCCCTAGAGAATTCGATCCATAAATGTGAG
CGGATAACATTGACATTGTGAGCGGATAACAAGATACTCCCGGGTAAGGAGGAAAAAAAATGGAAAGCAC
AGCCTTACAGCAGGCCTTTGACACCTGTCAGAATAACAAAGCAGCATGGCTGCAACGCAAAAATGAGCTG
GCAGCGGCCGAACAGGAATATCTGCGGCTTCTGTCAGGAGAAGGCAGAAACGTCAGTCGCCTGGACG
